>Addgene plasmid #235691 | pCDH-CMV-RFP-SIKE | addgene full sequence | sequence record 470274 | Addgene NGS Result
ACGCGTGTAGTCTTATGCAATACTCTTGTAGTCTTGCAACATGGTAACGATGAGTTAGCAACATGCCTTA
CAAGGAGAGAAAAAGCACCGTGCATGCCGATTGGTGGAAGTAAGGTGGTACGATCGTGCCTTATTAGGAA
GGCAACAGACGGGTCTGACATGGATTGGACGAACCACTGAATTGCCGCATTGCAGAGATATTGTATTTAA
GTGCCTAGCTCGATACATAAACGGGTCTCTCTGGTTAGACCAGATCTGAGCCTGGGAGCTCTCTGGCTAA
CTAGGGAACCCACTGCTTAAGCCTCAATAAAGCTTGCCTTGAGTGCTTCAAGTAGTGTGTGCCCGTCTGT
TGTGTGACTCTGGTAACTAGAGATCCCTCAGACCCTTTTAGTCAGTGTGGAAAATCTCTAGCAGTGGCGC
CCGAACAGGGACTTGAAAGCGAAAGGGAAACCAGAGGAGCTCTCTCGACGCAGGACTCGGCTTGCTGAAG
CGCGCACGGCAAGAGGCGAGGGGCGGCGACTGGTGAGTACGCCAAAAATTTTGACTAGCGGAGGCTAGAA
GGAGAGAGATGGGTGCGAGAGCGTCAGTATTAAGCGGGGGAGAATTAGATCGCGATGGGAAAAAATTCGG
TTAAGGCCAGGGGGAAAGAAAAAATATAAATTAAAACATATAGTATGGGCAAGCAGGGAGCTAGAACGAT
TCGCAGTTAATCCTGGCCTGTTAGAAACATCAGAAGGCTGTAGACAAATACTGGGACAGCTACAACCATC
CCTTCAGACAGGATCAGAAGAACTTAGATCATTATATAATACAGTAGCAACCCTCTATTGTGTGCATCAA
AGGATAGAGATAAAAGACACCAAGGAAGCTTTAGACAAGATAGAGGAAGAGCAAAACAAAAGTAAGACCA
CCGCACAGCAAGCGGCCACTGATCTTCAGACCTGGAGGAGGAGATATGAGGGACAATTGGAGAAGTGAAT
TATATAAATATAAAGTAGTAAAAATTGAACCATTAGGAGTAGCACCCACCAAGGCAAAGAGAAGAGTGGT
GCAGAGAGAAAAAAGAGCAGTGGGAATAGGAGCTTTGTTCCTTGGGTTCTTGGGAGCAGCAGGAAGCACT
ATGGGCGCAGCGTCAATGACGCTGACGGTACAGGCCAGACAATTATTGTCTGGTATAGTGCAGCAGCAGA
ACAATTTGCTGAGGGCTATTGAGGCGCAACAGCATCTGTTGCAACTCACAGTCTGGGGCATCAAGCAGCT
CCAGGCAAGAATCCTGGCTGTGGAAAGATACCTAAAGGATCAACAGCTCCTGGGGATTTGGGGTTGCTCT
GGAAAACTCATTTGCACCACTGCTGTGCCTTGGAATGCTAGTTGGAGTAATAAATCTCTGGAACAGATTT
GGAATCACACGACCTGGATGGAGTGGGACAGAGAAATTAACAATTACACAAGCTTAATACACTCCTTAAT
TGAAGAATCGCAAAACCAGCAAGAAAAGAATGAACAAGAATTATTGGAATTAGATAAATGGGCAAGTTTG
TGGAATTGGTTTAACATAACAAATTGGCTGTGGTATATAAAATTATTCATAATGATAGTAGGAGGCTTGG
TAGGTTTAAGAATAGTTTTTGCTGTACTTTCTATAGTGAATAGAGTTAGGCAGGGATATTCACCATTATC
GTTTCAGACCCACCTCCCAACCCCGAGGGGACCCGACAGGCCCGAAGGAATAGAAGAAGAAGGTGGAGAG
AGAGACAGAGACAGATCCATTCGATTAGTGAACGGATCTCGACGGTATCGGTTAACTTTTAAAAGAAAAG
GGGGGATTGGGGGGTACAGTGCAGGGGAAAGAATAGTAGACATAATAGCAACAGACATACAAACTAAAGA
ATTACAAAAACAAATTACAAAATTCAAAATTTTATCGATACTAGTATTATGCCCAGTACATGACCTTATG
GGACTTTCCTACTTGGCAGTACATCTACGTATTAGTCATCGCTATTACCATGGTGATGCGGTTTTGGCAG
TACATCAATGGGCGTGGATAGCGGTTTGACTCACGGGGATTTCCAAGTCTCCACCCCATTGACGTCAATG
GGAGTTTGTTTTGGCACCAAAATCAACGGGACTTTCCAAAATGTCGTAACAACTCCGCCCCATTGACGCA
AATGGGCGGTAGGCGTGTACGGTGGGAGGTTTATATAAGCAGAGCTCGTTTAGTGAACCGTCAGATCGCC
TGGAGACGCCATCCACGCTGTTTTGACCTCCATAGAAGATTCTAGAGCTAGCGAATTCATGGTGAGCAAG
GGCGAGGCAGTGATCAAGGAGTTCATGCGGTTCAAGGTGCACATGGAGGGCTCCATGAACGGCCACGAGT
TCGAGATCGAGGGCGAGGGCGAGGGCCGCCCCTACGAGGGCACCCAGACCGCCAAGCTGAAGGTGACCAA
GGGTGGCCCCCTGCCCTTCTCCTGGGACATCCTGTCCCCTCAGTTCATGTACGGCTCCAGGGCCTTCATC
AAGCACCCCGCCGACATCCCCGACTACTATAAGCAGTCCTTCCCCGAGGGCTTCAAGTGGGAGCGCGTGA
TGAACTTCGAGGACGGCGGCGCCGTGACCGTGACCCAGGACACCTCCCTGGAGGACGGCACCCTGATCTA
CAAGGTGAAGCTCCGCGGCACCAACTTCCCTCCTGACGGCCCCGTAATGCAGAAGAAGACAATGGGCTGG
GAAGCGTCCACCGAGCGGTTGTACCCCGAGGACGGCGTGCTGAAGGGCGACATTAAGATGGCCCTGCGCC
TGAAGGACGGCGGCCGCTACCTGGCGGACTTCAAGACCACCTACAAGGCCAAGAAGCCCGTGCAGATGCC
CGGCGCCTACAACGTCGACCGCAAGTTGGACATCACCTCCCACAACGAGGACTACACCGTGGTGGAACAG
TACGAACGCTCCGAGGGCCGCCACTCCACCGGCGGCATGGACGAGCTGTACAAGGGCGGTGGGTCGGGTG
GAGGCTCAAGCTGCACCATCGAGAAGATCCTGACAGACGCCAAGACGCTGCTGGAGAGGCTACGGGAGCA
CGATGCGGCCGCCGAGTCGCTGGTGGATCAGTCGGCGGCGCTGCACCGGCGGGTAGCAGCTATGCGGGAG
GCGGGGACAGCGCTTCCGGACCAGTATCAAGAGGATGCATCCGATATGAAGGACATGTCCAAATACAAAC
CTCACATTCTGCTGTCCCAAGAGAACACACAGATTAGAGACTTGCAACAGGAAAACAGAGAGCTATGGAT
TTCCTTGGAGGAACACCAGGATGCTTTGGAACTTATCATGAGCAAATATCGGAAACAGATGTTACAGTTA
ATGGTTGCTAAAAAAGCGGTGGATGCTGAACCAGTCCTGAAAGCTCACCAGTCTCACTCTGCAGAAATTG
AGAGTCAGATTGACAGAATCTGTGAAATGGGAGAAGTGATGAGGAAAGCAGTTCAGGTGGATGATGACCA
GTTTTGTAAGATTCAGGAAAAATTAGCCCAATTAGAGCTTGAAAATAAGGAACTTCGAGAATTATTGTCC
ATCAGCAGTGAGTCTCTTCAAGCCAGAAAGGAAAACTCAATGGACACTGCTTCCCAAGCCATCAAATAAG
CGGCCGCGAAGGATCTGCGATCGCTCCGGTGCCCGTCAGTGGGCAGAGCGCACATCGCCCACAGTCCCCG
AGAAGTTGGGGGGAGGGGTCGGCAATTGAACGGGTGCCTAGAGAAGGTGGCGCGGGGTAAACTGGGAAAG
TGATGTCGTGTACTGGCTCCGCCTTTTTCCCGAGGGTGGGGGAGAACCGTATATAAGTGCAGTAGTCGCC
GTGAACGTTCTTTTTCGCAACGGGTTTGCCGCCAGAACACAGCTGAAGCTTCGAGGGGCTCGCATCTCTC
CTTCACGCGCCCGCCGCCCTACCTGAGGCCGCCATCCACGCCGGTTGAGTCGCGTTCTGCCGCCTCCCGC
CTGTGGTGCCTCCTGAACTGCGTCCGCCGTCTAGGTAAGTTTAAAGCTCAGGTCGAGACCGGGCCTTTGT
CCGGCGCTCCCTTGGAGCCTACCTAGACTCAGCCGGCTCTCCACGCTTTGCCTGACCCTGCTTGCTCAAC
TCTACGTCTTTGTTTCGTTTTCTGTTCTGCGCCGTTACAGATCCAAGCTGTGACCGGCGCCTACGCTAGA
TGACCGAGTACAAGCCCACGGTGCGCCTCGCCACCCGCGACGACGTCCCCAGGGCCGTACGCACCCTCGC
CGCCGCGTTCGCCGACTACCCCGCCACGCGCCACACCGTCGATCCGGACCGCCACATCGAGCGGGTCACC
GAGCTGCAAGAACTCTTCCTCACGCGCGTCGGGCTCGACATCGGCAAGGTGTGGGTCGCGGACGACGGCG
CCGCGGTGGCGGTCTGGACCACGCCGGAGAGCGTCGAAGCGGGGGCGGTGTTCGCCGAGATCGGCCCGCG
CATGGCCGAGTTGAGCGGTTCCCGGCTGGCCGCGCAGCAACAGATGGAAGGCCTCCTGGCGCCGCACCGG
CCCAAGGAGCCCGCGTGGTTCCTGGCCACCGTCGGCGTCTCGCCCGACCACCAGGGCAAGGGTCTGGGCA
GCGCCGTCGTGCTCCCCGGAGTGGAGGCGGCCGAGCGCGCCGGGGTGCCCGCCTTCCTGGAGACCTCCGC
GCCCCGCAACCTCCCCTTCTACGAGCGGCTCGGCTTCACCGTCACCGCCGACGTCGAGGTGCCCGAAGGA
CCGCGCACCTGGTGCATGACCCGCAAGCCCGGTGCCTGAGTCGACAATCAACCTCTGGATTACAAAATTT
GTGAAAGATTGACTGGTATTCTTAACTATGTTGCTCCTTTTACGCTATGTGGATACGCTGCTTTAATGCC
TTTGTATCATGCTATTGCTTCCCGTATGGCTTTCATTTTCTCCTCCTTGTATAAATCCTGGTTGCTGTCT
CTTTATGAGGAGTTGTGGCCCGTTGTCAGGCAACGTGGCGTGGTGTGCACTGTGTTTGCTGACGCAACCC
CCACTGGTTGGGGCATTGCCACCACCTGTCAGCTCCTTTCCGGGACTTTCGCTTTCCCCCTCCCTATTGC
CACGGCGGAACTCATCGCCGCCTGCCTTGCCCGCTGCTGGACAGGGGCTCGGCTGTTGGGCACTGACAAT
TCCGTGGTGTTGTCGGGGAAATCATCGTCCTTTCCTTGGCTGCTCGCCTGTGTTGCCACCTGGATTCTGC
GCGGGACGTCCTTCTGCTACGTCCCTTCGGCCCTCAATCCAGCGGACCTTCCTTCCCGCGGCCTGCTGCC
GGCTCTGCGGCCTCTTCCGCGTCTTCGCCTTCGCCCTCAGACGAGTCGGATCTCCCTTTGGGCCGCCTCC
CCGCCTGGTACCTTTAAGACCAATGACTTACAAGGCAGCTGTAGATCTTAGCCACTTTTTAAAAGAAAAG
GGGGGACTGGAAGGGCTAATTCACTCCCAACGAAGATAAGATCTGCTTTTTGCTTGTACTGGGTCTCTCT
GGTTAGACCAGATCTGAGCCTGGGAGCTCTCTGGCTAACTAGGGAACCCACTGCTTAAGCCTCAATAAAG
CTTGCCTTGAGTGCTTCAAGTAGTGTGTGCCCGTCTGTTGTGTGACTCTGGTAACTAGAGATCCCTCAGA
CCCTTTTAGTCAGTGTGGAAAATCTCTAGCAGTAGTAGTTCATGTCATCTTATTATTCAGTATTTATAAC
TTGCAAAGAAATGAATATCAGAGAGTGAGAGGAACTTGTTTATTGCAGCTTATAATGGTTACAAATAAAG
CAATAGCATCACAAATTTCACAAATAAAGCATTTTTTTCACTGCATTCTAGTTGTGGTTTGTCCAAACTC
ATCAATGTATCTTATCATGTCTGGCTCTAGCTATCCCGCCCCTAACTCCGCCCATCCCGCCCCTAACTCC
GCCCAGTTCCGCCCATTCTCCGCCCCATGGCTGACTAATTTTTTTTATTTATGCAGAGGCCGAGGCCGCC
TCGGCCTCTGAGCTATTCCAGAAGTAGTGAGGAGGCTTTTTTGGAGGCCTAGACTTTTGCAGAGACCAAA
TTCGTAATCATGTCATAGCTGTTTCCTGTGTGAAATTGTTATCCGCTCACAATTCCACACAACATACGAG
CCGGAAGCATAAAGTGTAAAGCCTGGGGTGCCTAATGAGTGAGCTAACTCACATTAATTGCGTTGCGCTC
ACTGCCCGCTTTCCAGTCGGGAAACCTGTCGTGCCAGCTGCATTAATGAATCGGCCAACGCGCGGGGAGA
GGCGGTTTGCGTATTGGGCGCTCTTCCGCTTCCTCGCTCACTGACTCGCTGCGCTCGGTCGTTCGGCTGC
GGCGAGCGGTATCAGCTCACTCAAAGGCGGTAATACGGTTATCCACAGAATCAGGGGATAACGCAGGAAA
GAACATGTGAGCAAAAGGCCAGCAAAAGGCCAGGAACCGTAAAAAGGCCGCGTTGCTGGCGTTTTTCCAT
AGGCTCCGCCCCCCTGACGAGCATCACAAAAATCGACGCTCAAGTCAGAGGTGGCGAAACCCGACAGGAC
TATAAAGATACCAGGCGTTTCCCCCTGGAAGCTCCCTCGTGCGCTCTCCTGTTCCGACCCTGCCGCTTAC
CGGATACCTGTCCGCCTTTCTCCCTTCGGGAAGCGTGGCGCTTTCTCATAGCTCACGCTGTAGGTATCTC
AGTTCGGTGTAGGTCGTTCGCTCCAAGCTGGGCTGTGTGCACGAACCCCCCGTTCAGCCCGACCGCTGCG
CCTTATCCGGTAACTATCGTCTTGAGTCCAACCCGGTAAGACACGACTTATCGCCACTGGCAGCAGCCAC
TGGTAACAGGATTAGCAGAGCGAGGTATGTAGGCGGTGCTACAGAGTTCTTGAAGTGGTGGCCTAACTAC
GGCTACACTAGAAGAACAGTATTTGGTATCTGCGCTCTGCTGAAGCCAGTTACCTTCGGAAAAAGAGTTG
GTAGCTCTTGATCCGGCAAACAAACCACCGCTGGTAGCGGTGGTTTTTTTGTTTGCAAGCAGCAGATTAC
GCGCAGAAAAAAAGGATCTCAAGAAGATCCTTTGATCTTTTCTACGGGGTCTGACGCTCAGTGGAACGAA
AACTCACGTTAAGGGATTTTGGTCATGAGATTATCAAAAAGGATCTTCACCTAGATCCTTTTAAATTAAA
AATGAAGTTTTAAATCAATCTAAAGTATATATGAGTAAACTTGGTCTGACAGTTACCAATGCTTAATCAG
TGAGGCACCTATCTCAGCGATCTGTCTATTTCGTTCATCCATAGTTGCCTGACTCCCCGTCGTGTAGATA
ACTACGATACGGGAGGGCTTACCATCTGGCCCCAGTGCTGCAATGATACCGCGAGACCCACGCTCACCGG
CTCCAGATTTATCAGCAATAAACCAGCCAGCCGGAAGGGCCGAGCGCAGAAGTGGTCCTGCAACTTTATC
CGCCTCCATCCAGTCTATTAATTGTTGCCGGGAAGCTAGAGTAAGTAGTTCGCCAGTTAATAGTTTGCGC
AACGTTGTTGCCATTGCTACAGGCATCGTGGTGTCACGCTCGTCGTTTGGTATGGCTTCATTCAGCTCCG
GTTCCCAACGATCAAGGCGAGTTACATGATCCCCCATGTTGTGCAAAAAAGCGGTTAGCTCCTTCGGTCC
TCCGATCGTTGTCAGAAGTAAGTTGGCCGCAGTGTTATCACTCATGGTTATGGCAGCACTGCATAATTCT
CTTACTGTCATGCCATCCGTAAGATGCTTTTCTGTGACTGGTGAGTACTCAACCAAGTCATTCTGAGAAT
AGTGTATGCGGCGACCGAGTTGCTCTTGCCCGGCGTCAATACGGGATAATACCGCGCCACATAGCAGAAC
TTTAAAAGTGCTCATCATTGGAAAACGTTCTTCGGGGCGAAAACTCTCAAGGATCTTACCGCTGTTGAGA
TCCAGTTCGATGTAACCCACTCGTGCACCCAACTGATCTTCAGCATCTTTTACTTTCACCAGCGTTTCTG
GGTGAGCAAAAACAGGAAGGCAAAATGCCGCAAAAAAGGGAATAAGGGCGACACGGAAATGTTGAATACT
CATACTCTTCCTTTTTCAATATTATTGAAGCATTTATCAGGGTTATTGTCTCATGAGCGGATACATATTT
GAATGTATTTAGAAAAATAAACAAATAGGGGTTCCGCGCACATTTCCCCGAAAAGTGCCACCTGACGTCT
AAGAAACCATTATTATCATGACATTAACCTATAAAAATAGGCGTATCACGAGGCCCTTTCGTCTCGCGCG
TTTCGGTGATGACGGTGAAAACCTCTGACACATGCAGCTCCCGGAGACGGTCACAGCTTGTCTGTAAGCG
GATGCCGGGAGCAGACAAGCCCGTCAGGGCGCGTCAGCGGGTGTTGGCGGGTGTCGGGGCTGGCTTAACT
ATGCGGCATCAGAGCAGATTGTACTGAGAGTGCACCATATGCGGTGTGAAATACCGCACAGATGCGTAAG
GAGAAAATACCGCATCAGGCGCCATTCGCCATTCAGGCTGCGCAACTGTTGGGAAGGGCGATCGGTGCGG
GCCTCTTCGCTATTACGCCAGCTGGCGAAAGGGGGATGTGCTGCAAGGCGATTAAGTTGGGTAACGCCAG
GGTTTTCCCAGTCACGACGTTGTAAAACGACGGCCAGTGCCAAGCTG
Features (pLannotate 1.2.2; 29 found; start..end, strand, type, name):
      6..232     +  promoter       RSV promoter: Rous sarcoma virus enhancer/promoter
    233..413     +  LTR            5' LTR (truncated): truncated 5' long terminal repeat (LTR) from HIV-1
    460..585     +  misc_feature   HIV-1 Ψ: packaging signal of human immunodeficiency virus type 1
    569..907     +  CDS            HIV-1 gag (fragment): gag protein from human immunodeficiency virus 1; gag
   1078..1311    +  misc_feature   RRE: The Rev response element (RRE) of HIV-1 allows for Rev-dependent mRNA export from the nucleus to the cytoplasm.
   1688..1788    +  CDS            Rev (fragment): human immunodeficiency virus 1 (HIV-1) Rev protein; rev; enhances nuclear export of unspliced and incompletely spliced viral mRNAs
   1807..1923    +  misc_feature   cPPT/CTS: central polypurine tract and central termination sequence of HIV-1
   1936..2012    +  enhancer       CMV enhancer (fragment): human cytomegalovirus immediate early enhancer
   2013..2216    +  promoter       CMV promoter: human cytomegalovirus (CMV) immediate early promoter
   2299..2994    +  CDS            mScarlet-I: mScarlet-I is a basic (constitutively fluorescent) red fluorescent protein published in 2016, derived from synthetic construct. It is reported to be a rapidly-maturing monomer with moderate acid sensitivity.
   3019..3636    +  CDS            SIKE1: SIKE1_HUMAN - Also known as SIKE. Experimental evidence at protein level: Swiss-Prot protein existence level 1. Physiological suppressor of IKK-epsilon and TBK1 that plays an inhibitory role in virus- and TLR3-triggered IRF3. Inhibits TLR3- mediated activation of interferon-stimulated response elements (ISRE) and the IFN-beta promoter. May act by disrupting the interactions of IKBKE or TBK1 with TICAM1/TRIF, IRF3 and DDX58/RIG-I. Does not inhibit NF-kappa-B activation pathways. From Homo sapiens (Human).
   3681..3892    +  promoter       EF-1α core promoter: core promoter for human elongation factor EF-1α
   3905..4173    +  LTR            5' LTR (truncated): truncated 5' long terminal repeat (LTR) from human T-cell leukemia virus (HTLV) type 1
   4200..4799    +  CDS            PuroR: puromycin N-acetyltransferase; pac from Streptomyces alboniger; confers resistance to puromycin
   4806..5394    +  misc_feature   WPRE: woodchuck hepatitis virus posttranscriptional regulatory element
   5389..5496    +  CDS            nef (fragment): NEF_SIVS4 - Experimental evidence at protein level: Swiss-Prot protein existence level 1. Interferes with TCR signaling from the cell membrane. Interacts with CD247/TCRZ (TCR zeta chain) and exert potent down- regulation of cell surface TCR/CD3 complexes. From Simian immunodeficiency virus (isolate F236/smH4) (SIV-sm) (Simian immunodeficiency virus sooty mangabey monkey).
   5521..5701    +  LTR            5' LTR (truncated): truncated 5' long terminal repeat (LTR) from HIV-1
   5773..5894    +  polyA_signal   SV40 poly(A) signal: SV40 polyadenylation signal
   5934..6069    +  rep_origin     SV40 ori: SV40 origin of replication
   6126..6142    -  protein_bind   lac operator: The lac repressor binds to the lac operator to inhibit transcription in E. coli. This inhibition can be relieved by adding lactose or isopropyl-β-D-thiogalactopyranoside (IPTG). lac repressor encoded by lacI
   6150..6180    -  promoter       lac promoter: promoter for the E. coli lac operon
   6195..6216    -  protein_bind   CAP binding site: CAP binding activates transcription in the presence of cAMP. E. coli catabolite activator protein
   6229..6321    -  CDS            lacI (fragment): lac repressor; lacI; The lac repressor binds to the lac operator to inhibit transcription in E. coli. This inhibition can be relieved by adding lactose or isopropyl-β-D-thiogalactopyranoside (IPTG).
   6504..7092    -  rep_origin     ori: high-copy-number ColE1/pMB1/pBR322/pUC origin of replication
   7263..8123    -  CDS            AmpR: β-lactamase; bla; confers resistance to ampicillin, carbenicillin, and related antibiotics
   8124..8228    -  promoter       AmpR promoter: bla
   8323..8358    +  CDS            rop (fragment): Rop protein, which maintains plasmids at low copy number; rop
   8460..8559    +  misc_feature   bom (fragment): basis of mobility region from pBR322
   8565..8719    -  CDS            lacZα (fragment): LacZα fragment of β-galactosidase; lacZ fragment
