[The description below was written by a language model from this plasmid's Addgene catalogue record and pLannotate feature annotations shown in this document.]
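Description:
pCDH-CMV-RFP-SIKE is a third-generation-style HIV-1 lentiviral transfer plasmid built on the pCDH-CMV-MCS-EF1-Puro backbone and used to express a red-fluorescent fusion of human SIKE1 (SIKE, suppressor of IKK-epsilon) in mammalian cells. It is maintained in E. coli through a high-copy ColE1/pUC-type origin and the AmpR β-lactamase gene. The remaining bacterial annotations (lac promoter/operator, and fragments of lacI, lacZα, rop and bom) are backbone remnants with no role in the design.

The viral portion begins with a chimeric RSV promoter fused to a truncated HIV-1 5' LTR, which allows Tat-independent transcription of the genomic RNA in packaging cells. This is followed by the Ψ packaging signal with a gag fragment, the Rev response element for nuclear export of the unspliced RNA, and the cPPT/CTS, which aids nuclear import in target cells. Within the provirus, a CMV enhancer/promoter drives an open reading frame in which the catalogue's "RFP" tag is annotated as mScarlet-I, a rapidly maturing monomeric red protein, placed at the N terminus of SIKE1; the insert was assembled by Gibson cloning. A second cassette uses the EF-1α core promoter joined to an HTLV-1 LTR segment to express puromycin N-acetyltransferase, so transduced or transfected cells can be selected with puromycin. A WPRE downstream enhances transcript stability and expression, and the unit ends in a truncated 3' LTR followed by an SV40 polyadenylation signal and an SV40 origin.

The plasmid can be transfected directly or packaged into lentivirus with helper plasmids for stable expression. It allows live imaging of SIKE localisation, and the associated publication concerns multiphase coalescence in Hippo pathway activation.
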