Addgene plasmid #235691: pCDH-CMV-RFP-SIKE
Purpose: Express RFP tagged SIKE gene in mammalian cells using the CMV promoter
Depositing lab: Duojia Pan. Depositing organization: University of Texas Southwestern Medical Center. Publication: Multiphase coalescence mediates Hippo pathway activation. Wang L, Choi K, Su T, Li B, Wu X, Zhang R, Driskill JH, Li H, Lei H, Guo P, Chen EH, Zheng Y, Pan D. Cell. 2022 Nov 10;185(23):4376-4393.e18. doi: 10.1016/j.cell.2022.09.036. Epub 2022 Oct 31. PubMed 36318920.
Backbone
  Vector backbone: pCDH-CMV-MCS-EF1-Puro
  Vector type: Mammalian Expression, Lentiviral
Growth in bacteria
  Bacterial resistance: Ampicillin, 100 μg/mL
  Growth temperature: 37°C
  Growth strain: NEB Stable
  Copy number: High Copy
Gene/Insert
  Gene/Insert name: SIKE
  Species: H. sapiens (human)
  Entrez Gene: SIKE1 (a.k.a. SIKE)
  Tag / fusion protein: RFP (N terminal on insert)
  Cloning method: Gibson Cloning
Terms and licenses: Academic/Nonprofit Terms; Industry Terms: Not Available to Industry
How to cite: pCDH-CMV-RFP-SIKE was a gift from Duojia Pan (Addgene plasmid # 235691 ; http://n2t.net/addgene:235691 ; RRID:Addgene_235691)
